>Addgene plasmid #41041 | PBAD-his6-prkA-pACYC184 | depositor full sequence | sequence record 54361 | PBAD-his6-prkA-pACYC184 sequence 6211 bps
GAATTCCGGATGAGCATTCATCAGGCGGGCAAGAATGTGAATAAAGGCCGGATAAAACTTGTGCTTATTT
TTCTTTACGGTCTTTAAAAAGGCCGTAATATCCAGCTGAACGGTCTGGTTATAGGTACATTGAGCAACTG
ACTGAAATGCCTCAAAATGTTCTTTACGATGCCATTGGGATATATCAACGGTGGTATATCCAGTGATTTT
TTTCTCCATTTTAGCTTCCTTAGCTCCTGAAAATCTCGATAACTCAAAAAATACGCCCGGTAGTGATCTT
ATTTCATTATGGTGAAAGTTGGAACCTCTTACGTGCCGATCAACGTCTCATTTTCGCCAAAAGTTGGCCC
AGGGCTTCCCGGTATCAACAGGGACACCAGGATTTATTTATTCTGCGAAGTGATCTTCCGTCACAGGTAT
TTATTCGGCGCAAAGTGCGTCGGGTGATGCTGCCAACTTACTGATTTAGTGTATGATGGTGTTTTTGAGG
TGCTCCAGTGGCTTCTGTTTCTATCAGCTGTCCCTCCTGTTCAGCTACTGACGGGGTGGTGCGTAACGGC
AAAAGCACCGCCGGACATCAGCGCTAGCGGAGTGTATACTGGCTTACTATGTTGGCACTGATGAGGGTGT
CAGTGAAGTGCTTCATGTGGCAGGAGAAAAAAGGCTGCACCGGTGCGTCAGCAGAATATGTGATACAGGA
TATATTCCGCTTCCTCGCTCACTGACTCGCTACGCTCGGTCGTTCGACTGCGGCGAGCGGAAATGGCTTA
CGAACGGGGCGGAGATTTCCTGGAAGATGCCAGGAAGATACTTAACAGGGAAGTGAGAGGGCCGCGGCAA
AGCCGTTTTTCCATAGGCTCCGCCCCCCTGACAAGCATCACGAAATCTGACGCTCAAATCAGTGGTGGCG
AAACCCGACAGGACTATAAAGATACCAGGCGTTTCCCCTGGCGGCTCCCTCGTGCGCTCTCCTGTTCCTG
CCTTTCGGTTTACCGGTGTCATTCCGCTGTTATGGCCGCGTTTGTCTCATTCCACGCCTGACACTCAGTT
CCGGGTAGGCAGTTCGCTCCAAGCTGGACTGTATGCACGAACCCCCCGTTCAGTCCGACCGCTGCGCCTT
ATCCGGTAACTATCGTCTTGAGTCCAACCCGGAAAGACATGCAAAAGCACCACTGGCAGCAGCCACTGGT
AATTGATTTAGAGGAGTTAGTCTTGAAGTCATGCGCCGGTTAAGGCTAAACTGAAAGGACAAGTTTTGGT
GACTGCGCTCCTCCAAGCCAGTTACCTCGGTTCAAAGAGTTGGTAGCTCAGAGAACCTTCGAAAAACCGC
CCTGCAAGGCGGTTTTTTCGTTTTCAGAGCAAGAGATTACGCGCAGACCAAAACGATCTCAAGAAGATCA
TCTTATTAATCAGATAAAATATTTCTAGATTTCAGTGCAATTTATCTCTTCAAATGTAGCACCTGAAGTC
AGCCCCATACGATATAAGTTGTAATTCTCATGTTTGACAGCTTATCATCGATAAGCTTAGAGTCAACAAG
CTGAAAACAAGTGAAACCTGAGCAACCTAGACGCTAGCGGCGACGGGTGCTGCTTGGGAGGTCAAACGCT
CATAGGCCGCCCGCATTTTCAGGCCGGTCAGCACTTGGAACAGACCCGTGCCGTTGTTCGAACCCGGGTA
ATCTTTGTGCTGCGGCAGCAGGTGGGTCAACTCACCGTAGTACTGCGTGTCGGTCTTGCTGAGGTGGCCC
TCGACGTAGATCATCTCTTCGAGGTTCTCGAACTGACCGTCGACCTCAAGCACTGAGACTCCGTGACCGT
AGTAGGTGCCAGGGCCGTAGGCTAAGCGAATGCCCGGATAGGAGCAGGTCAGCTTACGACCGCAGGGCGT
CCACTGGATGGTCGAACCTTCGTCGAACAGGTAAGCCGGCTCAAAACCATCGCGGCCTTCCCGTTGGATC
AACTGCACCCGCAGCACCTTGCGCTCGGTGTCATTGGGGATTAGCTGGGTCGGCATGACGCGGATGACGA
TGTCCGCATGGCCACGCTGGGGCTCAATGTAGGCCTTGAAGTCAGGGCGGCGCGCTTCGATCGAGGCGAG
GACATCTTCGTAGGAGTGGCCGCGTTCTGCCATATCGCGTTGGATCTTCCAAGCGATTTTGACTTCGTCA
TCGATGTCGAGGTAAACGCTGAAATCGAGCAGTTCACGCACGCGCTCGTCGTAAAGCGGATGCAGACCCT
CGATCACAATGATGCGATTGGGTTCGATTTTTTCGGGCGGATCGATCAAGCCGGTTTCATGGTTGTAGAT
CGGCTTCATGATCGTTTCGCCGTTCTTCAACGCCTTGACCTGTTCATACATCAAGTCAAAGTTGTTGGCG
CGGGGATCCAAAGCCGTTACGCCTGCTTCCTTCCGGCCCTTGCGATCGAGACTGTGATAGTCATCCAAGC
AGATGACCGTCATCAATTCCGTACCAAACAAGTCGGCAAGGCGATTTAGGAAGGTTGATTTGCCGCAACC
GGAGTCACCGGCAACGCCGATCAGAACAACACGATCTGGCTTGCTCATAGGATCCCTCGAGACAGTGACG
AGCTCGGGCCCATCGAATTCGGATCCGCGACCCATTTGCTGTCCACCAGTCATGCTAGCCATATGGCTGC
CGCGCGGCACCAGGCCGCTGCTGTGATGATGATGATGATGGCTGCTGCCCATGGTTAATTCCTCCTGTTA
GCCCAAAAAACGGGTATGGAGAAACAGTAGAGAGTTGCGATAAAAAGCGTCAGGTAGGATCCGCTAATCT
TATGGATAAAAATGCTATGGCATAGCAAAGTGTGACGCCGTGCAAATAATCAATGTGGACTTTTCTGCCG
TGATTATAGACACTTTTGTTACGCGTTTTTGTCATGGCTTTGGTCCCGCTTTGTTACAGAATGCTTTTAA
TAAGCGGGGTTACCGGTTTGGTTAGCGAGAAGAGCCAGTAAAAGACGCAGTGACGGCAATGTCTGATGCA
ATATGGACAATTGGTTTCTTCTCTGAATGGCGGGAGTATGAAAAGTATGGCTGAAGCGCAAAATGATCCC
CTGCTGCCGGGATACTCGTTTAATGCCCATCTGGTGGCGGGTTTAACGCCGATTGAGGCCAACGGTTATC
TCGATTTTTTTATCGACCGACCGCTGGGAATGAAAGGTTATATTCTCAATCTCACCATTCGCGGTCAGGG
GGTGGTGAAAAATCAGGGACGAGAATTTGTTTGCCGACCGGGTGATATTTTGCTGTTCCCGCCAGGAGAG
ATTCATCACTACGGTCGTCATCCGGAGGCTCGCGAATGGTATCACCAGTGGGTTTACTTTCGTCCGCGCG
CCTACTGGCATGAATGGCTTAACTGGCCGTCAATATTTGCCAATACGGGGTTCTTTCGCCCGGATGAAGC
GCACCAGCCGCATTTCAGCGACCTGTTTGGGCAAATCATTAACGCCGGGCAAGGGGAAGGGCGCTATTCG
GAGCTGCTGGCGATAAATCTGCTTGAGCAATTGTTACTGCGGCGCATGGAAGCGATTAACGAGTCGCTCC
ATCCACCGATGGATAATCGGGTACGCGAGGCTTGTCAGTACATCAGCGATCACCTGGCAGACAGCAATTT
TGATATCGCCAGCGTCGCACAGCATGTTTGCTTGTCGCCGTCGCGTCTGTCACATCTTTTCCGCCAGCAG
TTAGGGATTAGCGTCTTAAGCTGGCGCGAGGACCAACGTATCAGCCAGGCGAAGCTGCTTTTGAGCACCA
CCCGGATGCCTATCGCCACCGTCGGTCGCAATGTTGGTTTTGACGATCAACTCTATTTCTCGCGGGTATT
TAAAAAATGCACCGGGGCCAGCCCGAGCGAGTTCCGTGCCGGTTGTGAAGAAAAAGTGAATGATGTAGCC
GTCAAGTTGTCATAATTGGTAACGAATCAGACAATTGACGGCTTGACGGAGTAGCATAGGGTTTGCAGAA
TCCCTGCTTCGTCCATTTGACAGGCACATTATGCATGCACCATTCCTTGCGGCGGCGGTGCTCAACGGCC
TCAACCTACTACTGGGCTGCTTCCTAATGCAGGAGTCGCATAAGGGAGAGCGTCGACCGATGCCCTTGAG
AGCCTTCAACCCAGTCAGCTCCTTCCGGTGGGCGCGGGGCATGACTATCGTCGCCGCACTTATGACTGTC
TTCTTTATCATGCAACTCGTAGGACAGGTGCCGGCAGCGCTCTGGGTCATTTTCGGCGAGGACCGCTTTC
GCTGGAGCGCGACGATGATCGGCCTGTCGCTTGCGGTATTCGGAATCTTGCACGCCCTCGCTCAAGCCTT
CGTCACTGGTCCCGCCACCAAACGTTTCGGCGAGAAGCAGGCCATTATCGCCGGCATGGCGGCCGACGCG
CTGGGCTACGTCTTGCTGGCGTTCGCGACGCGAGGCTGGATGGCCTTCCCCATTATGATTCTTCTCGCTT
CCGGCGGCATCGGGATGCCCGCGTTGCAGGCCATGCTGTCCAGGCAGGTAGATGACGACCATCAGGGACA
GCTTCAAGGATCGCTCGCGGCTCTTACCAGCCTAACTTCGATCACTGGACCGCTGATCGTCACGGCGATT
TATGCCGCCTCGGCGAGCACATGGAACGGGTTGGCATGGATTGTAGGCGCCGCCCTATACCTTGTCTGCC
TCCCCGCGTTGCGTCGCGGTGCATGGAGCCGGGCCACCTCGACCTGAATGGAAGCCGGCGGCACCTCGCT
AACGGATTCACCACTCCAAGAATTGGAGCCAATCAATTCTTGCGGAGAACTGTGAATGCGCAAACCAACC
CTTGGCAGAACATATCCATCGCGTCCGCCATCTCCAGCAGCCGCACGCGGCGCATCTCGGGCAGCGTTGG
GTCCTGGCCACGGGTGCGCATGATCGTGCTCCTGTCGTTGAGGACCCGGCTAGGCTGGCGGGGTTGCCTT
ACTGGTTAGCAGAATGAATCACCGATACGCGAGCGAACGTGAAGCGACTGCTGCTGCAAAACGTCTGCGA
CCTGAGCAACAACATGAATGGTCTTCGGTTTCCGTGTTTCGTAAAGTCTGGAAACGCGGAAGTCCCCTAC
GTGCTGCTGAAGTTGCCCGCAACAGAGAGTGGAACCAACCGGTGATACCACGATACTATGACTGAGAGTC
AACGCCATGAGCGGCCTCATTTCTTATTCTGAGTTACAACAGTCCGCACCGCTGTCCGGTAGCTCCTTCC
GGTGGGCGCGGGGCATGACTATCGTCGCCGCACTTATGACTGTCTTCTTTATCATGCAACTCGTAGGACA
GGTGCCGGCAGCGCCCAACAGTCCCCCGGCCACGGGGCCTGCCACCATACCCACGCCGAAACAAGCGCCC
TGCACCATTATGTTCCGGATCTGCATCGCAGGATGCTGCTGGCTACCCTGTGGAACACCTACATCTGTAT
TAACGAAGCGCTAACCGTTTTTATCAGGCTCTGGGAGGCAGAATAAATGATCATATCGTCAATTATTACC
TCCACGGGGAGAGCCTGAGCAAACTGGCCTCAGGCATTTGAGAAGCACACGGTCACACTGCTTCCGGTAG
TCAATAAACCGGTAAACCAGCAATAGACATAAGCGGCTATTTAACGACCCTGCCCTGAACCGACGACCGG
GTCGAATTTGCTTTCGAATTTCTGCCATTCATCCGCTTATTATCACTTATTCAGGCGTAGCACCAGGCGT
TTAAGGGCACCAATAACTGCCTTAAAAAAATTACGCCCCGCCCTGCCACTCATCGCAGTACTGTTGTAAT
TCATTAAGCATTCTGCCGACATGGAAGCCATCACAGACGGCATGATGAACCTGAATCGCCAGCGGCATCA
GCACCTTGTCGCCTTGCGTATAATATTTGCCCATGGTGAAAACGGGGGCGAAGAAGTTGTCCATATTGGC
CACGTTTAAATCAAAACTGGTGAAACTCACCCAGGGATTGGCTGAGACGAAAAACATATTCTCAATAAAC
CCTTTAGGGAAATAGGCCAGGTTTTCACCGTAACACGCCACATCTTGCGAATATATGTGTAGAAACTGCC
GGAAATCGTCGTGGTATTCACTCCAGAGCGATGAAAACGTTTCAGTTTGCTCATGGAAAACGGTGTAACA
AGGGTGAACACTATCCCATATCACCAGCTCACCGTCTTTCATTGCCATACG
Features (pLannotate 1.2.2; 16 found; start..end, strand, type, name):
    220..322     -  promoter       cat promoter: promoter of the E. coli cat gene encoding chloramphenicol acetyltransferase
    443..586     +  mobile_element IS1 (fragment): prokaryotic transposable element IS1
    705..760     -  rep_origin     RSF ori (fragment): Plasmids containing the RSF 1030 origin of replication can be propagated in E. coli cells that contain additional plasmids with compatible origins.
    848..1392    -  rep_origin     p15A ori: Plasmids containing the medium-copy-number p15A origin of replication can be propagated in E. coli cells that contain a second plasmid with the ColE1 origin.
   1504..1528    +  promoter       tet promoter (fragment): E. coli promoter for tetracycline efflux protein gene
   1588..2547    -  CDS            KPPR_ARATH (fragment): Experimental evidence at protein level: Swiss-Prot protein existence level 1. From Arabidopsis thaliana (Mouse-ear cress).
   2620..2652    -  CDS            T7 tag (gene 10 leader): leader peptide from bacteriophage T7 gene 10 promotes efficient translation in E. coli
   2656..2673    -  CDS            thrombin site: thrombin recognition and cleavage site
   2684..2700    -  CDS            capTEV™ (fragment): composite tag for in vivo biotinylation, TEV protease cleavage, and 6xHis tagging
   2746..3030    -  promoter       araBAD promoter: araBAD; promoter of the L-arabinose operon of E. coli; the araC regulatory gene is transcribed in the opposite direction (Guzman et al., 1995)
   3057..3935    +  CDS            araC: L-arabinose regulatory protein; araC
   4022..4737    +  CDS            TcR (fragment): tetracycline efflux protein; tet; confers resistance to tetracycline
   5241..5334    +  CDS            TcR (fragment): tetracycline efflux protein; tet; confers resistance to tetracycline
   5331..5388    -  CDS            TcR (fragment): tetracycline efflux protein; tet; confers resistance to tetracycline
   5378..5473    +  CDS            resD (fragment): REDF_ECOLI - Also known as D. Protein inferred from homology: Swiss-Prot protein existence level 3. Acts as a repressor of transcription and as a site-specific resolvase that cleaves at the RfsF site. From Escherichia coli (strain K12).
   5771..219     -  CDS            CmR (across the origin): chloramphenicol acetyltransferase; cat; confers resistance to chloramphenicol
