>Addgene plasmid #41041 | PBAD-his6-prkA-pACYC184 | addgene full sequence | sequence record 287452 | Addgene NGS Result
GAATTCCGGATGAGCATTCATCAGGCGGGCAAGAATGTGAATAAAGGCCGGATAAAACTTGTGCTTATTT
TTCTTTACGGTCTTTAAAAAGGCCGTAATATCCAGCTGAACGGTCTGGTTATAGGTACATTGAGCAACTG
ACTGAAATGCCTCAAAATGTTCTTTACGATGCCATTGGGATATATCAACGGTGGTATATCCAGTGATTTT
TTTCTCCATTTTAGCTTCCTTAGCTCCTGAAAATCTCGATAACTCAAAAAATACGCCCGGTAGTGATCTT
ATTTCATTATGGTGAAAGTTGGAACCTCTTACGTGCCGATCAACGTCTCATTTTCGCCAAAAGTTGGCCC
AGGGCTTCCCGGTATCAACAGGGACACCAGGATTTATTTATTCTGCGAAGTGATCTTCCGTCACAGGTAT
TTATTCGGCGCAAAGTGCGTCGGGTGATGCTGCCAACTTACTGATTTAGTGTATGATGGTGTTTTTGAGG
TGCTCCAGTGGCTTCTGTTTCTATCAGCTGTCCCTCCTGTTCAGCTACTGACGGGGTGGTGCGTAACGGC
AAAAGCACCGCCGGACATCAGCGCTAGCGGAGTGTATACTGGCTTACTATGTTGGCACTGATGAGGGTGT
CAGTGAAGTGCTTCATGTGGCAGGAGAAAAAAGGCTGCACCGGTGCGTCAGCAGAATATGTGATACAGGA
TATATTCCGCTTCCTCGCTCACTGACTCGCTACGCTCGGTCGTTCGACTGCGGCGAGCGGAAATGGCTTA
CGAACGGGGCGGAGATTTCCTGGAAGATGCCAGGAAGATACTTAACAGGGAAGTGAGAGGGCCGCGGCAA
AGCCGTTTTTCCATAGGCTCCGCCCCCCTGACAAGCATCACGAAATCTGACGCTCAAATCAGTGGTGGCG
AAACCCGACAGGACTATAAAGATACCAGGCGTTTCCCCCTGGCGGCTCCCTCGTGCGCTCTCCTGTTCCT
GCCTTTCGGTTTACCGGTGTCATTCCGCTGTTATGGCCGCGTTTGTCTCATTCCACGCCTGACACTCAGT
TCCGGGTAGGCAGTTCGCTCCAAGCTGGACTGTATGCACGAACCCCCCGTTCAGTCCGACCGCTGCGCCT
TATCCGGTAACTATCGTCTTGAGTCCAACCCGGAAAGACATGCAAAAGCACCACTGGCAGCAGCCACTGG
TAATTGATTTAGAGGAGTTAGTCTTGAAGTCATGCGCCGGTTAAGGCTAAACTGAAAGGACAAGTTTTGG
TGACTGCGCTCCTCCAAGCCAGTTACCTCGGTTCAAAGAGTTGGTAGCTCAGAGAACCTTCGAAAAACCG
CCCTGCAAGGCGGTTTTTTCGTTTTCAGAGCAAGAGATTACGCGCAGACCAAAACGATCTCAAGAAGATC
ATCTTATTAATCAGATAAAATATTTCTAGATTTCAGTGCAATTTATCTCTTCAAATGTAGCACCTGAAGT
CAGCCCCATACGATATAAGTTGTAATTCTCATGTTTGACAGCTTATCATCGATAAGCTTAGAGTCAACAA
GCTGAAAACAAGTGAAACCTGAGCAACCTAGACGCTAGCGGCGACGGGTGCTGCTTGGGAGGTCAAACGC
TCATAGGCCGCCCGCATTTTCAGGCCGGTCAGCACTTGGAACAGACCCGTGCCGTTGTTCGAACCCGGGT
AATCTTTGTGCTGCAGCAGCAGGTGGGTCAACTCACCGTAGTACTGCGTGTCGGTCTTGCTGAGGTGGCC
CTCGACGTAGATCATCTCTTCGAGGTTCTCGAACTGACCGTCGACCTCAAGCACTGAGACTTCGTGACCG
TAGTAGGTGTCAGGGCCGTAGGCTAAGCGAATGCCCGGATAGGAGCAGGTCAGCTTACGACCGCAGGGCG
TCCACTGGATGGTCGAACCTTCGTCGAACAGGTAAGCCGGCTCAAAACCATCGCGGCCTTCCCGTTGGAT
CAACTGCACCCGCAGCACCTTGCGCTCGGTGTCATTGGGGATTAGCTGGGTCGGCATGACGCGGATGACG
ATGTCCGCATGGCCACGCTGGGGCTCAATGTAGGCCTTGAAGTCAGGGCGGCGCGCTTCGATCGAGGCGA
GGACATCTTCGTAGGAGTGGCCGCGTTCTGCCATATCGCGTTGGATCTTCCAAGCGATTTTGACTTCGTC
ATCGATGTCGAGGTAAACGCTGAAATCGAGCAGTTCACGCACGCGCTCGTCGTAAAGCGGATGCAGACCC
TCGATCACAATGATGCGATTGGGTTCGATTTTTTCGGGCGGATCGATCAAGCCGGTTTCATGGTTGTAGA
TCGGCTTCATGATCGTTTCGCCGTTCTTCAACGCCTTGACCTGTTCATACATCAAGTCAAAGTTGTTGGC
GCGGGGATCCAAAGCCGTTACGCCTGCTTCCTTCCGGCCCTTGCGATCGAGACTGTGATAGTCATCCAAG
CAGATGACCGTCATCAATTCCGTACCAAACAAGTCGGCAAGGCGATTTAGGAAGGTTGATTTGCCGCAAC
CGGAGTCACCGGCAACGCCGATCAAAACAACACGATCTGGCTTGCTCATAGGATCCCTCGAGACAGTGAC
GAGCTCGGGATCGAATTCGGATCCGCGACCCATTTGCTGTCCACCAGTCATGCTAGCCATATGGCTGCCG
CGCGGCACCAGGCCGCTGCTGTGATGATGATGATGATGGCTGCTGCCCATGGTTAATTCCTCCTGTTAGC
CCAAAAAACGGGTATGGAGAAACAGTAGAGAGTTGCGATAAAAAGCGTCAGGTAGGATCCGCTAATCTTA
TGGATAAAAATGCTATGGCATAGCAAAGTGTGACGCCGTGCAAATAATCAATGTGGACTTTTCTGCCGTG
ATTATAGACACTTTTGTTACGCGTTTTTGTCATGGCTTTGGTCCCGCTTTGTTACAGAATGCTTTTAATA
AGCGGGGTTACCGGTTTGGTTAGCGAGAAGAGCCAGTAAAAGACGCAGTGACGGCAATGTCTGATGCAAT
ATGGACAATTGGTTTCTTCTCTGAATGGCGGGAGTATGAAAAGTATGGCTGAAGCGCAAAATGATCCCCT
GCTGCCGGGATACTCGTTTAATGCCCATCTGGTGGCGGGTTTAACGCCGATTGAGGCCAACGGTTATCTC
GATTTTTTTATCGACCGACCGCTGGGAATGAAAGGTTATATTCTCAATCTCACCATTCGCGGTCAGGGGG
TGGTGAAAAATCAGGGACGAGAATTTGTTTGCCGACCGGGTGATATTTTGCTGTTCCCGCCAGGAGAGAT
TCATCACTACGGTCGTCATCCGGAGGCTCGCGAATGGTATCACCAGTGGGTTTACTTTCGTCCGCGCGCC
TACTGGCATGAATGGCTTAACTGGCCGTCAATATTTGCCAATACGGGGTTCTTTCGCCCGGATGAAGCGC
ACCAGCCGCATTTCAGCGACCTGTTTGGGCAAATCATTAACGCCGGGCAAGGGGAAGGGCGCTATTCGGA
GCTGCTGGCGATAAATCTGCTTGAGCAATTGTTACTGCGGCGCATGGAAGCGATTAACGAGTCGCTCCAT
CCACCGATGGATAATCGGGTACGCGAGGCTTGTCAGTACATCAGCGATCACCTGGCAGACAGCAATTTTG
ATATCGCCAGCGTCGCACAGCATGTTTGCTTGTCGCCGTCGCGTCTGTCACATCTTTTCCGCCAGCAGTT
AGGGATTAGCGTCTTAAGCTGGCGCGAGGACCAACGTATCAGCCAGGCGAAGCTGCTTTTGAGCACCACC
CGGATGCCTATCGCCACCGTCGGTCGCAATGTTGGTTTTGACGATCAACTCTATTTCTCGCGGGTATTTA
AAAAATGCACCGGGGCCAGCCCGAGCGAGTTCCGTGCCGGTTGTGAAGAAAAAGTGAATGATGTAGCCGT
CAAGTTGTCATAATTGGTAACGAATCAGACAATTGACGGCTTGACGGAGTAGCATAGGGTTTGCAGAATC
CCTGCTTCGTCCATTTGACAGGCACATTATGCATGCACCATTCCTTGCGGCGGCGGTGCTCAACGGCCTC
AACCTACTACTGGGCTGCTTCCTAATGCAGGAGTCGCATAAGGGAGAGCGTCGACCGATGCCCTTGAGAG
CCTTCAACCCAGTCAGCTCCTTCCGGTGGGCGCGGGGCATGACTATCGTCGCCGCACTTATGACTGTCTT
CTTTATCATGCAACTCGTAGGACAGGTGCCGGCAGCGCTCTGGGTCATTTTCGGCGAGGACCGCTTTCGC
TGGAGCGCGACGATGATCGGCCTGTCGCTTGCGGTATTCGGAATCTTGCACGCCCTCGCTCAAGCCTTCG
TCACTGGTCCCGCCACCAAACGTTTCGGCGAGAAGCAGGCCATTATCGCCGGCATGGCGGCCGACGCGCT
GGGCTACGTCTTGCTGGCGTTCGCGACGCGAGGCTGGATGGCCTTCCCCATTATGATTCTTCTCGCTTCC
GGCGGCATCGGGATGCCCGCGTTGCAGGCCATGCTGTCCAGGCAGGTAGATGACGACCATCAGGGACAGC
TTCAAGGATCGCTCGCGGCTCTTACCAGCCTAACTTCGATCATTGGACCGCTGATCGTCACGGCGATTTA
TGCCGCCTCGGCGAGCACATGGAACGGGTTGGCATGGATTGTAGGCGCCGCCCTATACCTTGTCTGCCTC
CCCGCGTTGCGTCGCGGTGCATGGAGCCGGGCCACCTCGACCTGAATGGAAGCCGGCGGCACCTCGCTAA
CGGATTCACCACTCCAAGAATTGGAGCCAATCAATTCTTGCGGAGAACTGTGAATGCGCAAACCAACCCT
TGGCAGAACATATCCATCGCGTCCGCCATCTCCAGCAGCCGCACGCGGCGCATCTCGGGCAGCGTTGGGT
CCTGGCCACGGGTGCGCATGATCGTGCTCCTGTCGTTGAGGACCCGGCTAGGCTGGCGGGGTTGCCTTAC
TGGTTAGCAGAATGAATCACCGATACGCGAGCGAACGTGAAGCGACTGCTGCTGCAAAACGTCTGCGACC
TGAGCAACAACATGAATGGTCTTCGGTTTCCGTGTTTCGTAAAGTCTGGAAACGCGGAAGTCCCCTACGT
GCTGCTGAAGTTGCCCGCAACAGAGAGTGGAACCAACCGGTGATACCACGATACTATGACTGAGAGTCAA
CGCCATGAGCGGCCTCATTTCTTATTCTGAGTTACAACAGTCCGCACCGCTGCCGGTAGCTCCTTCCGGT
GGGCGCGGGGCATGACTATCGTCGCCGCACTTATGACTGTCTTCTTTATCATGCAACTCGTAGGACAGGT
GCCGGCAGCGCCCAACAGTCCCCCGGCCACGGGGCCTGCCACCATACCCACGCCGAAACAAGCGCCCTGC
ACCATTATGTTCCGGATCTGCATCGCAGGATGCTGCTGGCTACCCTGTGGAACACCTACATCTGTATTAA
CGAAGCGCTAACCGTTTTTATCAGGCTCTGGGAGGCAGAATAAATGATCATATCGTCAATTATTACCTCC
ACGGGGAGAGCCTGAGCAAACTGGCCTCAGGCATTTGAGAAGCACACGGTCACACTGCTTCCGGTAGTCA
ATAAACCGGTAAACCAGCAATAGACATAAGCGGCTATTTAACGACCCTGCCCTGAACCGACGACCGGGTC
GAATTTGCTTTCGAATTTCTGCCATTCATCCGCTTATTATCACTTATTCAGGCGTAGCAACCAGGCGTTT
AAGGGCACCAATAACTGCCTTAAAAAAATTACGCCCCGCCCTGCCACTCATCGCAGTACTGTTGTAATTC
ATTAAGCATTCTGCCGACATGGAAGCCATCACAAACGGCATGATGAACCTGAATCGCCAGCGGCATCAGC
ACCTTGTCGCCTTGCGTATAATATTTGCCCATGGTGAAAACGGGGGCGAAGAAGTTGTCCATATTGGCCA
CGTTTAAATCAAAACTGGTGAAACTCACCCAGGGATTGGCTGAGACGAAAAACATATTCTCAATAAACCC
TTTAGGGAAATAGGCCAGGTTTTCACCGTAACACGCCACATCTTGCGAATATATGTGTAGAAACTGCCGG
AAATCGTCGTGGTATTCACTCCAGAGCGATGAAAACGTTTCAGTTTGCTCATGGAAAACGGTGTAACAAG
GGTGAACACTATCCCATATCACCAGCTCACCGTCTTTCATTGCCATACG
Features (pLannotate 1.2.2; 17 found; start..end, strand, type, name):
    220..322     -  promoter       cat promoter: promoter of the E. coli cat gene encoding chloramphenicol acetyltransferase
    443..586     +  mobile_element IS1 (fragment): prokaryotic transposable element IS1
    705..760     -  rep_origin     RSF ori (fragment): Plasmids containing the RSF 1030 origin of replication can be propagated in E. coli cells that contain additional plasmids with compatible origins.
    848..1393    -  rep_origin     p15A ori: Plasmids containing the medium-copy-number p15A origin of replication can be propagated in E. coli cells that contain a second plasmid with the ColE1 origin.
   1505..1529    +  promoter       tet promoter (fragment): E. coli promoter for tetracycline efflux protein gene
   1589..2548    -  CDS            KPPR_ARATH (fragment): Experimental evidence at protein level: Swiss-Prot protein existence level 1. From Arabidopsis thaliana (Mouse-ear cress).
   2618..2650    -  CDS            T7 tag (gene 10 leader): leader peptide from bacteriophage T7 gene 10 promotes efficient translation in E. coli
   2654..2671    -  CDS            thrombin site: thrombin recognition and cleavage site
   2682..2698    -  CDS            capTEV™ (fragment): composite tag for in vivo biotinylation, TEV protease cleavage, and 6xHis tagging
   2744..3028    -  promoter       araBAD promoter: araBAD; promoter of the L-arabinose operon of E. coli; the araC regulatory gene is transcribed in the opposite direction (Guzman et al., 1995)
   3055..3933    +  CDS            araC: L-arabinose regulatory protein; araC
   4020..4735    +  CDS            TcR (fragment): tetracycline efflux protein; tet; confers resistance to tetracycline
   4977..5102    -  CDS            YPB1_ECOLX (fragment): Protein predicted: Swiss-Prot protein existence level 4. From Escherichia coli.
   5238..5331    +  CDS            TcR (fragment): tetracycline efflux protein; tet; confers resistance to tetracycline
   5328..5385    -  CDS            TcR (fragment): tetracycline efflux protein; tet; confers resistance to tetracycline
   5372..5470    +  CDS            YPB2_ECOLX (fragment): Protein predicted: Swiss-Prot protein existence level 4. From Escherichia coli.
   5769..219     -  CDS            CmR (across the origin): chloramphenicol acetyltransferase; cat; confers resistance to chloramphenicol
