[The description below was written by a language model from this plasmid's Addgene catalogue record and pLannotate feature annotations shown in this document.]
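Description:
PBAD-his6-prkA-pACYC184 is a low-copy bacterial expression plasmid of about 6.2 kb, built on pACYC184 for arabinose-inducible production of phosphoribulokinase in E. coli. It replicates from the p15A origin, which keeps copy number modest and makes it compatible with a second plasmid carrying a ColE1-type origin. Selection is by chloramphenicol, through the cat gene and its native promoter. The expression cassette was inserted between SphI and HindIII within the backbone's tetracycline resistance region. Only fragments of the tet gene and its promoter remain in the annotation, so tetracycline resistance should not be expected. A short IS1 fragment and other small backbone remnants are also detected.

The payload is an araC–PBAD cassette taken from a pBAD vector. araC is transcribed divergently from the araBAD promoter and encodes the regulator that makes transcription responsive to L-arabinose. Downstream of PBAD is the prkA gene of Synechococcus elongatus PCC 7942, amplified from whole cells and confirmed as wild type by the depositor. It carries an N-terminal leader acquired during passage through pET28a: a hexahistidine tag, a thrombin cleavage site and the T7 gene 10 epitope tag. The automated annotation labels the coding region by homology to the Arabidopsis phosphoribulokinase and the His tag as a composite-tag fragment; these are nearest-match names rather than the actual source. The depositor and sequenced records agree closely, differing by about two nucleotides in length.

The associated publication concerns directed evolution of RuBisCO through genetic selection in engineered E. coli. In that context the plasmid provides titratable phosphoribulokinase, the enzyme that makes RuBisCO's substrate ribulose-1,5-bisphosphate. The record does not state which partner plasmids were used with it.
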