Addgene plasmid #41041: PBAD-his6-prkA-pACYC184
Depositing lab: Ichiro Matsumura. Depositing organization: Emory University. Publication: Directed evolution of RuBisCO hypermorphs through genetic selection in engineered E.coli. Parikh MR, Greene DN, Woods KK, Matsumura I. Protein Eng Des Sel. 2006 Mar;19(3):113-9. Epub 2006 Jan 19. 10.1093/protein/gzj010 PubMed 16423843.
Backbone
  Vector backbone: pACYC184
  Backbone manufacturer: ATCC
  Backbone size w/o insert (bp): 4245
  Total vector size (bp): 6211
  Vector type: Bacterial Expression
Growth in bacteria
  Bacterial resistance: Chloramphenicol, 25 μg/mL
  Growth temperature: 37°C
  Growth strain: DH5alpha
  Copy number: Low Copy
Gene/Insert
  Gene/Insert name: prkA (alt names: PBAD-his6-prkA; phosphoribulokinase)
  Species: Synechococcus elongatus PCC 7942
  Insert size (bp): 2611
  GenBank ID: WP_011242879.1
  Promoter: PBAD
  Tag / fusion protein: 6xHis (N terminal on insert); T7 epitope tag (N terminal on insert)
  Cloning method: Restriction Enzyme; 5′ cloning site SphI (not destroyed); 3′ cloning site HindIII (not destroyed)
  Sequencing primers: 5′ pBAD-F (ATGCCATAGCATTTTTATCC); 3′ p15A-F (gattacgcgcagaccaaaac)
Terms and licenses: Academic/Nonprofit Terms; Industry Terms: Not Available to Industry
Depositor comments: PBAD-his6-prkA-pACYC184 confers resistance to working concentrations (~34 micrograms/mL) of chloramphenicol in E. coli. The copy number of the plasmid is relatively low because of its p15A origin. Regarding its construction, the prkA gene was amplified in a PCR from whole Synechococcus PCC7942 cells using Vent polymerase and primers 5'SprkA (5'-GGGCCCGAGCTCGTCACTGTCTCGAGGGATCCTAT-3') and 3'SprkA (5'-CCGGGAAGCTTAGAGTCACACCGCTGAAAACAAGT-3'). The prkA gene was blunt-end cloned into EcoRV-cut pBS KS+, and sequenced to confirm its wild-type identity. It was subsequently subcloned into pET28a+ using restriction enzymes EcoRI and HindIII; this step fused the gene DNA sequence encoding an N-terminal hexa-histidine tag. The his6-prkA gene was subcloned into pBAD myc his A using restriction enzymes NcoI and HindIII. The araC-PBAD–his6-prkA expression cassette was subcloned into pACYC184 using SphI and HindIII. The final construct, PBAD-his6-prkA-pACYC184, contains the arabinose-inducible PBAD promoter, a fusion gene encoding a hexa-histidine-tagged phosphoribulokinase in the pACYC184 (low copy number, chloramphenicol-resistant) vector. Plasmid features: Type Start End Name GENE 581 1493 p15A ori GENE 2712 1567 6his-prkA GENE 3048 3935 araC GENE 5774 219 ChlR
How to cite: PBAD-his6-prkA-pACYC184 was a gift from Ichiro Matsumura (Addgene plasmid # 41041 ; http://n2t.net/addgene:41041 ; RRID:Addgene_41041)
