>Addgene plasmid #41041 | PBAD-his6-prkA-pACYC184 | addgene partial sequence | sequence record 55081 | pBAD-F 5'-ATGCCATAGCATTTTTATCC-3'
ACTCTCTACTGTTTCTCCATACCCGTTTTTTGGGCTAACAGGAGGAATTAACCATGGGCAGCAGCCATCA
TCATCATCATCACAGCAGCGGCCTGGTGCCGCGCGGCAGCCATATGGCTAGCATGACTGGTGGACAGCAA
ATGGGTCGCGGATCCGAATTCGATCCCGAGCTCGTCACTGTCTCGAGGGATCCTATGAGCAAGCCAGATC
GTGTTGTTTTGATCGGCGTTGCCGGTGACTCCGGTTGCGGCAAATCAACCTTCCTAAATCGCCTTGCCGA
CTTGTTTGGTACGGAATTGATGACGGTCATCTGCTTGGATGACTATCACAGTCTCGATCGCAAGGGCCGG
AAGGAAGCAGGCGTAACGGCTTTGGATCCCCGCGCCAACAACTTTGACTTGATGTATGAACAGGTCAAGG
CGTTGAAGAACGGCGAAACGATCATGAAGCCGATCTACAACCATGAAACCGGCTTGATCGATCCGCCCGA
AAAAATCGAACCCAATCGCATCATTGTGATCGAGGGTCTGCATCCGCTTTACGACGAGCGCGTGCGTGAA
CTGCTCGATTTCAGCGTTTACCTCGACATCGATGACGAAGTCAAAATCGCTTGGAAGATCCAACGCGATA
TGGCAGAACGCGGCCACTCCTACGAAGATGTCCTCGCCTCGATCGAAGCGCGCCGCCCTGACTTCAAGGC
CTACATTGAGCCCCAGCGTGGCCATGCGGACATCGTCATCCGCGTCATGCCGACCCAGCTAATCCC
