>Addgene plasmid #41041 | PBAD-his6-prkA-pACYC184 | addgene partial sequence | sequence record 55945 | AraC-F 5'-TGACAACTTGACGGCTACATC-3'
ACTCGCTCGGGCTGGCCCCGGTGCATTTTTTAAATACCCGCGAGAAATAGAGTTGATCGTCAAAACCAAC
ATTGCGACCGACGGTGGCGATAGGCATCCGGGTGGTGCTCAAAAGCAGCTTCGCCTGGCTGATACGTTGG
TCCTCGCGCCAGCTTAAGACGCTAATCCCTAACTGCTGGCGGAAAAGATGTGACAGACGCGACGGCGACA
AGCAAACATGCTGTGCGACGCTGGCGATATCAAAATTGCTGTCTGCCAGGTGATCGCTGATGTACTGACA
AGCCTCGCGTACCCGATTATCCATCGGTGGATGGAGCGACTCGTTAATCGCTTCCATGCGCCGCAGTAAC
AATTGCTCAAGCAGATTTATCGCCAGCAGCTCCGAATAGCGCCCTTCCCCTTGCCCGGCGTTAATGATTT
GCCCAAACAGGTCGCTGAAATGCGGCTGGTGCGCTTCATCCGGGCGAAAGAACCCCGTATTGGCAAATAT
TGACGGCCAGTTAAGCCATTCATGCCAGTAGGCGCGCGGACGAAAGTAAACCCACTGGTGATACCATTCG
CGAGCCTCCGGATGACGACCGTAGTGATGAATCTCTCCTGGCGGGAACAGCAAAATATCACCCGGTCGGC
AAACAAATTCTCGTCCCTGATTTTTCACCACCCCCTGACCGCGAATGGTGAGATTGAGAATATAACCTTT
CATTCCCAGCGGTCGGTCGATAAAAAAATCGAGATAACCGTTGGCCTCAATCGGCGTTAAACCCGCCACC
AGATGGGCATTAAACGAGTATCCCGGCAGCAGG
